Addgene plasmid #29132: pEMS1260
Purpose: Expression of the eGFP reporter gene was not detected in the brain and eye.
Depositing lab: Elizabeth Simpson. Depositing organization: University of British Columbia. Publication: A regulatory toolbox of MiniPromoters to drive selective expression in the brain. Portales-Casamar E, Swanson DJ, Liu L, de Leeuw CN, Banks KG, Ho Sui SJ, Fulton DL, Ali J, Amirabbasi M, Arenillas DJ, Babyak N, Black SF, Bonaguro RJ, Brauer E, Candido TR, Castellarin M, Chen J, Chen Y, Cheng JC, Chopra V, Docking TR, Dreolini L, D'Souza CA, Flynn EK, Glenn R, Hatakka K, Hearty TG, Imanian B, Jiang S, Khorasan-zadeh S, Komljenovic I, Laprise S, Liao NY, Lim JS, Lithwick S, Liu F, Liu J, Lu M, McConechy M, McLeod AJ, Milisavljevic M, Mis J, O'Connor K, Palma B, Palmquist DL, Schmouth JF, Swanson MI, Tam B, Ticoll A, Turner JL, Varhol R, Vermeulen J, Watkins RF, Wilson G, Wong BK, Wong SH, Wong TY, Yang GS, Ypsilanti AR, Jones SJ, Holt RA, Goldowitz D, Wasserman WW, Simpson EM. Proc Natl Acad Sci U S A. 2010 Sep 21. 107(38):16589-94. 10.1073/pnas.1009158107 PubMed 20807748.
Backbone
  Vector backbone: pEMS1307
  Backbone size w/o insert (bp): 16482
  Vector type: Pleiades Promoter Project [sic, Pleaides Plieades]
Growth in bacteria
  Bacterial resistance: Ampicillin, 100 μg/mL
  Growth temperature: 37°C
  Growth strain: DH5alpha
  Growth instructions: DH10B
  Copy number: High Copy
Gene/Insert
  Gene/Insert name: Ple214 (alt name: TAC1)
  Species: H. sapiens (human)
  Insert size (bp): 2731
  Entrez Gene: TAC1 (a.k.a. Hs.2563, NK2, NKNA, NPK, TAC2)
  Tag / fusion protein: EGFP-NLS (C terminal on backbone)
  Cloning method: Restriction Enzyme; 5′ cloning site FseI (unknown if destroyed); 3′ cloning site AscI (unknown if destroyed)
  Sequencing primers: 5′ Unknown
Terms and licenses: Academic/Nonprofit Terms; Industry Terms: Not Available to Industry
How to cite: pEMS1260 was a gift from Elizabeth Simpson (Addgene plasmid # 29132 ; http://n2t.net/addgene:29132 ; RRID:Addgene_29132)
