[The description below was written by a language model from this plasmid's Addgene catalogue record.]
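Description:
pEMS1260 is a reporter plasmid from the Pleiades Promoter Project, a program that designed compact human regulatory sequences ("MiniPromoters") intended to drive selective expression in defined brain regions and cell types. It is built on the pEMS1307 backbone, a large vector of about 16.5 kb, and is maintained in E. coli as a high-copy plasmid under ampicillin selection. The record does not include a feature table, so the origin of replication and any other backbone elements, such as sequences used for delivery or integration into the mouse genome, are not stated here.

The insert is Ple214, a roughly 2.7 kb MiniPromoter derived from the human TAC1 gene, which encodes the tachykinin precursor. It was cloned between FseI and AscI sites, placing it upstream of a backbone-encoded EGFP-NLS reporter. In this arrangement the candidate regulatory sequence, rather than a coding sequence, is the element under test: if Ple214 is active in a given cell, it drives EGFP, and the nuclear localization signal concentrates the fluorescence in the nucleus, which makes individual expressing cells easier to identify and count in tissue.

The construct was made to assess whether Ple214 could reproduce a TAC1-like expression pattern in vivo. According to the record, the result was negative: eGFP reporter expression was not detected in the brain or the eye. pEMS1260 therefore mainly documents a MiniPromoter design that did not yield detectable expression in those tissues, which is useful as a reference point for anyone designing or comparing alternative TAC1 regulatory constructs.
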