>Addgene plasmid #29132 | pEMS1260 | addgene partial sequence | sequence record 38733 | EGFP-N 5'-CGTCGCCGTCCAGCTCGACCAG-3'
TTGCTCACCATGGTGGCGGAAGTTCCTATACCTTTTGAAGAATAGGAACTTCGGAATAGGAACTTCGGCG
CGCCGTTGGATTTCTGGGAAGGGGTAGGAGGAGAAGACACCAAAGAGAGAAATAATGTATCTATTAGGGG
TGGTTATCCAAGAGTTAAAGCAACAGAATTTTCTGCCCCACAACGGATGAACCAAGATCAAAAACATAAG
GACTGAAGTCTCACCTGTACCGGTTAGGCGAGAGAATCGCGTCCCAAAGATTCTCCAACCCTCTTCTCCC
TGAATCCCAACTCCCCCAGCCCCCTAACCCACCAACCCACACCTTCAAACCAGGAAACTCTGCAGGTGGA
AGACAAAGAGGGGCGTTGGCGTTTGGGAAGCCAGTCTCCCCACTGTCCCTCGCCGCAGCGGCGCCCCCAG
CGCGGCCACCTCGGACAGATGCGGGGCGGGGTGACCCGGGCAGCCGCGGCCAGCACCGCGCGGGCACTTA
CTGCGACGGACAGTCCCGCGGGGTGCTGAGTTTCTCTGGTTCCTCCGAGCGCACGCTGGTCGCTCCGCAC
TCTCGGTAGCTGCCGCCGGGAAGGAGGTCCGAGCGCGCTCTTTCGCCTGCTCAGTGCCTTGCGGTATTTA
TCCCAGCCTCCTTGAGCCTCCAGACCCACGTGACATTCTCCCCACGCGACTTTCTGCTCAATATTTAATT
AGCCGCCTCCTCTCCTTTCGCTTGCGTGATTGAGAGTTTCCGAGACGGTAACTCGTCGATGCCCATAACA
TCTGGACCCAATTGGGTTCTAAATGACGCAATTTTAGGAAAATCGAGGTCTCGCCATCCAATCCGGAGCG
GCCTGCTTCCGTCTGCAGATCTGACGCCCCCTCCCCTCTCCTTCGAAACTGGGTTTCATG
