>Addgene plasmid #29132 | pEMS1260 | addgene partial sequence | sequence record 39304 | pEMS1307-fwd 5'-ccgcacgtctaagaaaccat-3'
AAATAGGCGTATCACGAGGCCCTTTCGTCTTCAAGAATTAATTCCGATCATATTCAATAACCCTTAATGA
ATTCGAGCTCCTAGGCCGGCCGCATAACTTCAGAAATACTTCAAGATAATTTTGCCATGCTGCATGCTTT
CAAATAAATTAATTAAAAAATATTAACCTAAACAGAAATATGATTAGACTCATCATGTCAAAATTGACTG
TAATTTTATGTCTGTTAAACATAAGGTGAAGTTTATCTTCATTGAATTTTAGATAGTAACTAGAGCAAGT
TGTCTAAGAGATAGTGTTATACAAAAAAATGATAGGGTAAATTGGTTAACAGTATATAGAATGCTGTTTC
AGTGAATGCCATATTTTTGTAAAAAAACTTAGGGTTTAAAATAATAATAAACGAGAATTAATTGAGCTCC
CTGGGGAAATAGTTACTGAAATAGTTAATATTTTCTGAAGAATAACAAAAAATAAGATACTAACTGAAGA
CAATGAATAAAGACAATTTTATTCTCAAACAATTGAAGTTTATACATTTCATGATCATCCAACGACTTCT
TAATCGCTTTATGAAAACTGGTTTGAACACTTCGAAATAGACACAGACTTCCTTCTGCAGAGCTATCAAT
GACAGGGACACTATTAGACGGAGATTGCAGAAAAGGTCTCACCAACTTCAATGTATTTTTATTTAAAATT
CCACTACTGACATGTAACCATGACAGCAAAGAGGGCCTTTCTCTAACTGTAGAATAAGGAGATAGGCTCT
TTGAGCACAATATCCATCA
